Addgene plasmid #162471: HJP-180-IVS-Syn21-gp41-1C-CreB-NrdJ-1N-WPREw
Purpose: This insert, when expressed in the same cell with other split Cre component, forms Cre recombinase through protein trans-splicing using split intein.
Depositing lab: Benjamin White. Depositing organization: National Institute of Mental Health (NIMH). Publication: Cre-assisted fine-mapping of neural circuits using orthogonal split inteins. Luan H, Kuzin A, Odenwald WF, White BH. Elife. 2020 Apr 14;9. pii: 53041. doi: 10.7554/eLife.53041. PubMed 32286225.
Backbone
  Vector backbone: pBPGw
  Vector type: Cre/Lox
Growth in bacteria
  Bacterial resistance: Chloramphenicol and Ampicillin, 25 & 100 μg/mL
  Growth temperature: 37°C
  Growth strain: ccdB Survival
  Copy number: High Copy
Gene/Insert
  Gene/Insert name: CreB
  Species: Synthetic
  Cloning method: Gateway Cloning
Terms and licenses: Academic/Nonprofit Terms; Industry Terms: Not Available to Industry
How to cite: HJP-180-IVS-Syn21-gp41-1C-CreB-NrdJ-1N-WPREw was a gift from Benjamin White (Addgene plasmid # 162471 ; http://n2t.net/addgene:162471 ; RRID:Addgene_162471)
