[The description below was written by a language model from this plasmid's Addgene catalogue record and pLannotate feature annotations shown in this document.]
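Description:
HJP-180-IVS-Syn21-gp41-1C-CreB-NrdJ-1N-WPREw is a Gateway destination vector built on the pBPGw backbone for Drosophila transgenesis. It carries one component of a split-Cre system that is reassembled by protein trans-splicing. In bacteria it replicates from a high-copy ColE1/pUC origin and is selected with ampicillin (β-lactamase) together with chloramphenicol. The chloramphenicol marker lies inside an intact Gateway cassette, in which attR1 and attR2 flank CmR and the ccdB toxin gene, so the plasmid must be grown in a ccdB-tolerant strain. An LR reaction replaces this cassette with a fragment from an entry clone. Because the cassette sits directly upstream of the coding unit, it is presumably meant to receive an enhancer or other regulatory fragment, but the record does not say which, and no promoter for the payload is annotated.

Downstream of attR2 the feature table shows a modified Drosophila myosin heavy chain intron (IVS), then a fragment of the Cre coding sequence, then a WPRE. The intron and WPRE are standard elements for boosting transcript processing and expression. According to the construct name, the unit also includes the Syn21 translational enhancer. The name further indicates that the Cre fragment (CreB) is flanked by the C-terminal half of the gp41-1 split intein and the N-terminal half of the NrdJ-1 split intein, although none of these three elements is annotated separately. With two different intein halves on its ends, CreB appears to be a middle piece that is ligated to partner Cre fragments expressed in the same cell, so functional recombinase forms only where all the components overlap. A φC31 attB site allows site-specific integration into genomic landing sites, and mini-white provides an eye-colour marker for identifying transformant flies. The associated work used such constructs for intersectional fine-mapping of neural circuits.
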