Features (pLannotate 1.2.2; 18 found; start..end, strand, type, name):
    569..638     -  protein_bind   attB: attB site for the φC31 integrase (Groth et al., 2000) phage φC31 integrase
    725..1313    -  rep_origin     ori: high-copy-number ColE1/pMB1/pBR322/pUC origin of replication
   1484..2344    -  CDS            AmpR: β-lactamase; bla; confers resistance to ampicillin, carbenicillin, and related antibiotics
   2345..2449    -  promoter       AmpR promoter: bla
   2562..2686    +  protein_bind   attR1: mutant version of attR; recombination site for the Gateway® LR reaction LR Clonase™
   2711..2741    +  promoter       lac UV5 promoter: E. coli lac promoter with an "up" mutation
   2765..2794    +  promoter       cat promoter (fragment): promoter of the E. coli cat gene encoding chloramphenicol acetyltransferase
   2795..3454    +  CDS            CmR: chloramphenicol acetyltransferase; cat; confers resistance to chloramphenicol
   3633..3791    +  CDS            ccdA (fragment): CCDA_ECO57 - Also known as H, letA. Experimental evidence at protein level: Swiss-Prot protein existence level 1. Antitoxin component of a type II toxin-antitoxin (TA) system which inhibits the post-segregational killing (PSK) of plasmid-free cells, also referred to as a plasmid addiction system. Binds to and blocks the activity of CcdB; will also remove bound CcdB protein from the CcdB-GyrA complex by forming a CcdA-CcdB complex, a process termed rejuvenation. Functions as a transcriptional corepressor for the ccdAB operon, repression also requires CcdB (By similarity). From Escherichia coli
   3796..4098    +  CDS            ccdB: CCDB_ECOLI - Also known as G, letB, letD. Experimental evidence at protein level: Swiss-Prot protein existence level 1. Toxic component of a type II toxin-antitoxin (TA) system, functioning in plasmid maintainence. Responsible for the post- segregational killing (PSK) of plasmid-free cells, also referred to as a plasmid addiction system. Half-life of over 2 hours. Cell killing by CcdB is accompanied by filamentation, defects in chromosome and plasmid segregation, defects in cell division, formation of anucleate cells, decreased DNA synthesis and plasmid loss. Interferes with the activity of DN
   4142..4266    -  protein_bind   attR2: mutant version of attR; recombination site for the Gateway® LR reaction LR Clonase™
   4305..4371    +  intron         Mhc intron: modified Drosophila myosin heavy chain intron 16 (Pfeiffer et al., 2010)
   4508..4966    +  CDS            cre (fragment): RECR_BPP1 - Experimental evidence at protein level: Swiss-Prot protein existence level 1. Catalyzes site-specific recombination between two 34-base- pair LOXP sites. Its role is to maintain the phage genome as a monomeric unit-copy plasmid in the lysogenic state. From Escherichia phage P1 (Bacteriophage P1).
   5266..5854    +  misc_feature   WPRE: woodchuck hepatitis virus posttranscriptional regulatory element
   5858..5878    +  misc_feature   MCS (fragment): pBluescript multiple cloning site
   6115..6139    -  misc_feature   MCS (fragment): pBluescript multiple cloning site
   6214..6369    -  CDS            YPB1_ECOLX (fragment): Protein predicted: Swiss-Prot protein existence level 4. From Escherichia coli.
   6374..353     -  gene           mini-white (across the origin): white; This modified version of the white gene lacks part of the first intron.
>Addgene plasmid #162471 | HJP-180-IVS-Syn21-gp41-1C-CreB-NrdJ-1N-WPREw | addgene full sequence | sequence record 320098 | Addgene NGS Result
GGCGTAAACCGCTTGGAGCTTCGTCACGAAACCGCTGACAAAATGCAACTGAAGGCGGACATTGACGCTA
CGTAACGCTACAAACGGTGGCGAAAGAGATAGCGGACGCAGCGGCGAAAGAGACGGCGATATTTCTGTGG
ACAGAGAAGGAGGCAAACAGCGCTGACTTTGAGTGGAATGTCATTTTGAGTGAGAGGTAATCGAAAGAAC
CTGGTACATCAAATACCCTTGGATCGAAGTAAATTTAAAACTGATCAGATAAGTTCAATGATATCCAGTG
CAGTAAAAAAAAAAAATGTTTTTTTTATCTACTTTCCGCAAAAATGGGTTTTATTAACTTACATACATAC
TAGGCGCGCCCATATGTTCGGCTTGTCGACATGCCCGCCGTGACCGTCGAGAACCCGCTGACGCTGCCCC
GCGTATCCGCACCCGCCGACGCCGTCGCACGTCCCGTGCTCACCGTGACCACCGCGCCCAGCGGTTTCGA
GGGCGAGGGCTTCCCGGTGCGCCGCGCGTTCGCCGGGATCAACTACCGCCACCTCGACCCGTTCATCATG
ATGGACCAGATGGGTGAGGTGGAGTACGCGCCCGGGGAGCCCAAGGGCACGCCCTGGCACCCGCACCGCG
GCTTCGAGACCGTGACCTACATCGTCGACGGTAACATGTGAGCAAAAGGCCAGCAAAAGGCCAGGAACCG
TAAAAAGGCCGCGTTGCTGGCGTTTTTCCATAGGCTCCGCCCCCCTGACGAGCATCACAAAAATCGACGC
TCAAGTCAGAGGTGGCGAAACCCGACAGGACTATAAAGATACCAGGCGTTTCCCCCTGGAAGCTCCCTCG
TGCGCTCTCCTGTTCCGACCCTGCCGCTTACCGGATACCTGTCCGCCTTTCTCCCTTCGGGAAGCGTGGC
GCTTTCTCATAGCTCACGCTGTAGGTATCTCAGTTCGGTGTAGGTCGTTCGCTCCAAGCTGGGCTGTGTG
CACGAACCCCCCGTTCAGCCCGACCGCTGCGCCTTATCCGGTAACTATCGTCTTGAGTCCAACCCGGTAA
GACACGACTTATCGCCACTGGCAGCAGCCACTGGTAACAGGATTAGCAGAGCGAGGTATGTAGGCGGTGC
TACAGAGTTCTTGAAGTGGTGGCCTAACTACGGCTACACTAGAAGAACAGTATTTGGTATCTGCGCTCTG
CTGAAGCCAGTTACCTTCGGAAAAAGAGTTGGTAGCTCTTGATCCGGCAAACAAACCACCGCTGGTAGCG
GTGGTTTTTTTGTTTGCAAGCAGCAGATTACGCGCAGAAAAAAAGGATCTCAAGAAGATCCTTTGATCTT
TTCTACGGGGTCTGACGCTCAGTGGAACGAAAACTCACGTTAAGGGATTTTGGTCATGAGATTATCAAAA
AGGATCTTCACCTAGATCCTTTTAAATTAAAAATGAAGTTTTAAATCAATCTAAAGTATATATGAGTAAA
CTTGGTCTGACAGTTACCAATGCTTAATCAGTGAGGCACCTATCTCAGCGATCTGTCTATTTCGTTCATC
CATAGTTGCCTGACTCCCCGTCGTGTAGATAACTACGATACGGGAGGGCTTACCATCTGGCCCCAGTGCT
GCAATGATACCGCGAGACCCACGCTCACCGGCTCCAGATTTATCAGCAATAAACCAGCCAGCCGGAAGGG
CCGAGCGCAGAAGTGGTCCTGCAACTTTATCCGCCTCCATCCAGTCTATTAATTGTTGCCGGGAAGCTAG
AGTAAGTAGTTCGCCAGTTAATAGTTTGCGCAACGTTGTTGCCATTGCTACAGGCATCGTGGTGTCACGC
TCGTCGTTTGGTATGGCTTCATTCAGCTCCGGTTCCCAACGATCAAGGCGAGTTACATGATCCCCCATGT
TGTGCAAAAAAGCGGTTAGCTCCTTCGGTCCTCCGATCGTTGTCAGAAGTAAGTTGGCCGCAGTGTTATC
ACTCATGGTTATGGCAGCACTGCATAATTCTCTTACTGTCATGCCATCCGTAAGATGCTTTTCTGTGACT
GGTGAGTACTCAACCAAGTCATTCTGAGAATAGTGTATGCGGCGACCGAGTTGCTCTTGCCCGGCGTCAA
TACGGGATAATACCGCGCCACATAGCAGAACTTTAAAAGTGCTCATCATTGGAAAACGTTCTTCGGGGCG
AAAACTCTCAAGGATCTTACCGCTGTTGAGATCCAGTTCGATGTAACCCACTCGTGCACCCAACTGATCT
TCAGCATCTTTTACTTTCACCAGCGTTTCTGGGTGAGCAAAAACAGGAAGGCAAAATGCCGCAAAAAAGG
GAATAAGGGCGACACGGAAATGTTGAATACTCATACTCTTCCTTTTTCAATATTATTGAAGCATTTATCA
GGGTTATTGTCTCATGAGCGGATACATATTTGAATGTATTTAGAAAAATAAACAAATAGGGGTTCCGCGC
ACATTTCCCCGAAAAGTGCCACCTGAGTCTAAGAAACCATTATTATCATGACATTAACCTATAAAAATAG
GCGTATCACGAGGCCCTTTCGTCTTCAAGAATTCGTTTATCACAAGTTTGTACAAAAAAGCTGAACGAGA
AACGTAAAATGATATAAATATCAATATATTAAATTAGATTTTGCATAAAAAACAGACTACATAATACTGT
AAAACACAACATATCCAGTCACTATGGCGGCCGCATTAGGCACCCCAGGCTTTACACTTTATGCTTCCGG
CTCGTATAATGTGTGGATTTTGAGTTAGGATCCGTCGAGATTTTCAGGAGCTAAGGAAGCTAAAATGGAG
AAAAAAATCACTGGATATACCACCGTTGATATATCCCAATGGCATCGTAAAGAACATTTTGAGGCATTTC
AGTCAGTTGCTCAATGTACCTATAACCAGACCGTTCAGCTGGATATTACGGCCTTTTTAAAGACCGTAAA
GAAAAATAAGCACAAGTTTTATCCGGCCTTTATTCACATTCTTGCCCGCCTGATGAATGCTCATCCGGAA
TTCCGTATGGCAATGAAAGACGGTGAGCTGGTGATATGGGATAGTGTTCACCCTTGTTACACCGTTTTCC
ATGAGCAAACTGAAACGTTTTCATCGCTCTGGAGTGAATACCACGACGATTTCCGGCAGTTTCTACACAT
ATATTCGCAAGATGTGGCGTGTTACGGTGAAAACCTGGCCTATTTCCCTAAAGGGTTTATTGAGAATATG
TTTTTCGTCTCAGCCAATCCCTGGGTGAGTTTCACCAGTTTTGATTTAAACGTGGCCAATATGGACAACT
TCTTCGCCCCCGTTTTCACCATGGGCAAATATTATACGCAAGGCGACAAGGTGCTGATGCCGCTGGCGAT
TCAGGTTCATCATGCCGTTTGTGATGGCTTCCATGTCGGCAGAATGCTTAATGAATTACAACAGTACTGC
GATGAGTGGCAGGGCGGGGCGTAAACGCGTGGATCCGGCTTACTAAAAGCCAGATAACAGTATGCGTATT
TGCGCGCTGATTTTTGCGGTATAAGAATATATACTGATATGTATACCCGAAGTATGTCAAAAAGAGGTAT
GCTATGAAGCAGCGTATTACAGTGACAGTTGACAGCGACAGCTATCAGTTGCTCAAGGCATATATGATGT
CAATATCTCCGGTCTGGTAAGCACAACCATGCAGAATGAAGCCCGTCGTCTGCGTGCCGAACGCTGGAAA
GCGGAAAATCAGGAAGGGATGGCTGAGGTCGCCCGGTTTATTGAAATGAACGGCTCTTTTGCTGACGAGA
ACAGGGGCTGGTGAAATGCAGTTTAAGGTTTACACCTATAAAAGAGAGAGCCGTTATCGTCTGTTTGTGG
ATGTACAGAGTGATATTATTGACACGCCCGGGCGACGGATGGTGATCCCCCTGGCCAGTGCACGTCTGCT
GTCAGATAAAGTCTCCCGTGAACTTTACCCGGTGGTGCATATCGGGGATGAAAGCTGGCGCATGATGACC
ACCGATATGGCCAGTGTGCCGGTCTCCGTTATCGGGGAAGAAGTGGCTGATCTCAGCCACCGCGAAAATG
ACATCAAAAACGCCATTAACCTGATGTTCTGGGGAATATAAATGTCAGGCTCCCTTATACACAGCCAGTC
TGCAGGTCGACCATAGTGACTGGATATGTTGTGTTTTACAGTATTATGTAGTCTGTTTTTTATGCAAAAT
CTAATTTAATATATTGATATTTATATCATTTTACGTTTCTCGTTCAGCTTTCTTGTACAAAGTGGTGATA
AACGGCCGGCCAGATCTGGTACCGCTAGAAAAAGGTAGGTTCAACCACTGATGCCTAGGCACACCGAAAC
GACTAACCCTAATTCTTATCCTTTACTTCAGGGCTAGCAACTTAAAAAAAAAAATCAAAATGATGCTGAA
GAAGATCCTGAAGATCGAGGAGCTGGATGAGCGCGAGCTGATCGATATCGAGGTGAGCGGCAACCACCTG
TTCTACGCCAACGATATCCTGACCCACAACAGCAATGCAGTGAGCCTGGTAATGCGTCGAATACGCAAGG
AAAACGTGGACGCCGGCGAGAGGGCCAAACAGGCGTTGGCTTTCGAACGCACCGATTTCGATCAGGTGCG
GTCGTTGATGGAGAACAGCGATCGATGCCAGGACATCCGGAACTTGGCGTTTTTGGGCATTGCCTATAAC
ACCCTCCTTCGCATCGCCGAGATAGCGCGTATCCGAGTTAAAGACATTTCCCGTACAGACGGAGGCCGCA
TGCTTATTCACATCGGACGCACGAAAACCCTGGTCAGCACTGCTGGCGTGGAGAAAGCACTTTCCCTGGG
TGTGACGAAATTGGTCGAGCGATGGATCAGTGTGAGTGGCGTCGCCGATGACCCCAACAATTATCTGTTC
TGCAGGGTGCGCAAAAATGGAGTGGCAGCCCCCTGCCTGGTGGGCAGCAGCGAGATCATCACCCGCAACT
ACGGCAAGACCACCATCAAGGAGGTGGTGGAGATCTTCGATAACGATAAGAACATCCAGGTGCTGGCCTT
CAACACCCACACCGATAACATCGAGTGGGCCCCCATCAAGGCCGCCCAGCTGACCCGCCCCAACGCCGAG
CTGGTGGAGCTGGAGATCGATACCCTGCACGGCGTGAAGACCATCCGCTGCACCCCCGATCACCCCGTGT
ACACCAAGAACCGCGGCTACGTGCGCGCCGATGAGCTGACCGATGATGATGAGCTGGTGGTGGCCATCTA
AACCGGTGTTTAAACAATCAACCTCTGGATTACAAAATTTGTGAAAGATTGACTGGTATTCTTAACTATG
TTGCTCCTTTTACGCTATGTGGATACGCTGCTTTAATGCCTTTGTATCATGCTATTGCTTCCCGTATGGC
TTTCATTTTCTCCTCCTTGTATAAATCCTGGTTGCTGTCTCTTTATGAGGAGTTGTGGCCCGTTGTCAGG
CAACGTGGCGTGGTGTGCACTGTGTTTGCTGACGCAACCCCCACTGGTTGGGGCATTGCCACCACCTGTC
AGCTCCTTTCCGGGACTTTCGCTTTCCCCCTCCCTATTGCCACGGCGGAACTCATCGCCGCCTGCCTTGC
CCGCTGCTGGACAGGGGCTCGGCTGTTGGGCACTGACAATTCCGTGGTGTTGTCGGGGAAATCATCGTCC
TTTCCTTGGCTGCTCGCCTGTGTTGCCACCTGGATTCTGCGCGGGACGTCCTTCTGCTACGTCCCTTCGG
CCCTCAATCCAGCGGACCTTCCTTCCCGCGGCCTGCTGCCGGCTCTGCGGCCTCTTCCGCGTCTTCGCCT
TCGCCCTCAGACGAGTCGGATCTCCCTTTGGGCCGCCTCCCCGCCTGAAGCTTATCGATACCGTCGACTA
AAGCCAAATAGAAAATTATTCAGTTCCTGGCTTAAGTTTTTAAAAGTGATATTATTTATTTGGTTGTAAC
CAACCAAAAGAATGTAAATAACTAATACATAATTATGTTAGTTTTAAGTTAGCAACAAATTGATTTTAGC
TATATTAGCTACTTGGTTAATAAATAGAATATATTTATTTAAAGATAATTGCGTTTTTATTGTCAGGGAG
TGAGTTTGCTTAAAAACTCGTTTAGATCCACTAGTTCTAGAGCGGCCGCTGGCCACGGGTGCGCATGATC
GTGCTCCTGTCGTTGAGGACCCGGCTAGGCTGGCGGGGTTGCCTTACTGGTTAGCAGAATGAATCACCGA
TACGCGAGCGAACGTGAAGCGACTGCTGCTGCAAAACGTCTGCGACCTGAGCAACAACATGAATGGTCTT
CGGTTTCCGTGTTTCGTAAAGTCTGGAAACGCGGAAGTCAGCGCCCTGCACCATTATGTTCCGGAGGCGC
GCCCTAGTTCCAGTGAAATCCAAGCATTTTCTAAATTAAATGTATTCTTATTATTATAGTTGTTATTTTT
GATATATATAAACAACACTATTATGCCCACCATTTTTTTGAGATGCATCTACACAAGGAACAAACACTGG
ATGTCACTTTCAGTTCAAATTGTAACGCTAATCACTCCGAACAGGTCACAAAAAATTACCTTAAAAAGTC
ATAATATTAAATTAGAATAAATATAGCTGTGAGGGAAATATATACAAATATATTGGAGCAAATAAATTGT
ACATACAAATATTTATTACTAATTTCTATTGAGACGAAATGAACCACTCGGAACCATTTGAGCGAACCGA
ATCGCGCGGAACTAACGACAGTCGCTCCAAGGTCGTCGAACAAAAGGTGAATGTGTTGCGGAGAGCGGGT
GGGAGACAGCGAAAGAGCAACTACGAAACGTGGTGTGGTGGAGGTGAATTATGAAGAGGGCGCGCGATTT
GAAAAGTATGTATATAAAAAATATATCCCGGTGTTTTATGTAGCGATAAACGAGTTTTTGATGTAAGGTA
TGCAGGTGTGTAAGTCTTTTGGTTAGAAGACAAATCCAAAGTCTACTTGTGGGGATGTTCGAAGGGGAAA
TACTTGTATTCTATAGGTCATATCTTGTTTTTATTGGCACAAATATAATTACATTAGCTTTTTGAGGGGG
CAATAAACAGTAAACACGATGGTAATAATGGTAAAAAAAAAAAACAAGCAGTTATTTCGGATATATGTCG
GCTACTCCTTGCGTCGGGCCCGAAGTCTTAGAGCCAGATATGCGAGCACCCGGAAGCTCACGATGAGAAT
GGCCAGACCCACGTAGTCCAGCGGCAGATCGGCGGCGGAGAAGTTAAGCGTCTCCAGGATGACCTTGCCC
GAACTGGGGCACGTGGTGTTCGACGATGTGCAGCTAATTTCGCCCGGCTCCACGTCCGCCCATTGGTTAA
TCAGCAGACCCTCGTTGGCGTAACGGAACCATGAGAGGTACGACAACCATTTGAGGTATACTGGCACCGA
GCCCGAGTTCAAGAAGAAGCCGCCAAAGAGCAGGAATGGTATGATAACCGGCGGACCCACAGACAGCGCC
ATCGAGGTCGAGGAGCTGGCGCAGGATATTAGATATCCGAAGGACGTTGACACATTGGCCACCAGAGTGA
CCAGCGCCAGGCAGTTGAAGAAGTGCAGCACTCCGGCCCGCAGTCCGATCATCGGATAGGCAATCGCCGT
GAAGACCAGTGGCACTGTGAGAAAAAGCGGCAATTCGGCAATCGTTTTGCCCAGAAAGTATGTGTCACAG
CGATAAAGTCGACTTCGGGCCTCCCTCATAAAAACTGGCAGCTCTGAGGTGAACACCTAAATCGAATCGA
TTCATTAGAAAGTTAGTAAATTATTGAAATGCAAATGTATTCTAAACATGACTTACATTTATCGTGGCAA
AGACGTTTTGAAAGGTCATGTTGGTCAGGAAGAGGAAGATGGCTCCGTTGATATTCATCACACCCACTTG
CGTGAGTTGTTGGCCCAAAAAGATGAGGCCAATCAAGATGGCAACCATCTGCAAATTAAAATGTTACTCG
CATCTCATTAATATTCGCGAGTTAAATGAAATTTATTTATCTTCTGCAAAACTATAAACTATACATCTCA
TTGAAAAAAACTAAGAAGGGTGTGGAATCAGGCAATTCTATCTAAAATCTAGCGAATTTGTTTCCAAGAA
TTGTAAGCGTTATATCATTTGTTTCCACTGGAACCACTCACCGTTGTCTGAATAAGTCGCACTTTTACGA
GGAGTGGTTCCTTGAGCACCGACAGCCAGGATCGCCACAGGACCGCCCGGAACTGCATGAACCAGGTGGC
CTTGTAGGTGTACCCATTCTCCGGCTGCTCCAGTGGCTTCTCCAGATTTTTGGTGGCCAACAACTGCTCC
ATATCCCGGGCTACTTTGCTAATGGCAAAATTGTCGCATATCTTGGCGATCCGATCACGGGACTCGATCT
CCCGTCCGGGCACAACGGCCAACACCTGTACGTAAAAGTCCGCCGGATTGTAGTTGGTAGGACACTGGGC
ACCCACGCTGGATAGGAGTTGAGATGTTATGTAATACTAGATACCCTTAATAAACACATCGAACTCACTA
GGAAAAGAAGTCGACGGCTTCGCTGGGAGTGCCCAAGAAAGCTACCCTGCCCTCGGCCATCAGAAGGATC
TTGTCAAAGAGCTCAAACAGCTCGGAAGACGGCTGATGAATGGTCAGGATGACGGTCTTGCCCTTCTGCG
ACAGCTTCTTCAGCACCTGGACGACGCTGTGGGCGGTAAAGGAGTCCAGTCCGGAGGTGGGCTCATCGCA
GATCAGAAGCGGCGGATCGGTTAGAGCCTCGGAGGCGAATGCCAGACGCTTCCTTTCTCCGCCGGACAGA
CCTTTCACCCTGCCGGGCACACCGATGATCGTGTGCTGACATTTGCTGAGCGAAAGCTCCTGGATCACCT
GATCCACGCGGGCCACTCGCTGCCGATAGGTCAGATGTCGTGGCATCCGCACCATGGCTTGGAAAATCAG
GTGTTCCCTGGCCGTTAGGGAGCCGATAAAGAGGTCATCCTGCTGGACATAGGCGCACCTGGCCTGCATC
TCCTTGGCGTCCACAGGTTGGCCATTGAGCAGTCGCATCCCGGATGGCGATACTTGGATGCCCTGCGGCG
ATCGAAAGGCAAGGGCATTCAGCAGGGTCGTCTTTCCGGCACCGGAACTGCCCATCACGGCCAAAAGTTC
GCCCGGATAGGCCACGCCGCAAACTGAGTTTCAAATTGGTAATTGGACCCTTTATTAAGATTTCACACAG
ATCAGCCGACTGCGAATAGAAACTCACCGTTCTTGAGCAAATGTTTCCTGGGCGCCGGTATGTGTCGCTC
GTTGCAGAATAGTCCGCGTGTCCGGTTGACCAGCTGCCGCCATCCGGAGCCCGGCTGATTGACCGCCCCA
AAGATGTCCATATTGTGCCAGGCATAGGTGAGGTTCTCGGCTAGTTGGCCGCTCCCTGAACCGGAGTCCT
CCGGCGGACTGGGTGGCCGGAGCGTGCCGTAGTTTTTGGCCTGCCCGAAGCCCTGGTTAATGCAGCTCTG
CGAAGCCGCTCCGCTGTCACCCTGCAATGATAGGGGATCTCAAATATCAACTACAAGCGTTATGCTCATC
TAACCCCGAACAAAAAGTACCCCGAAGTATCCTACGAAGTAGGTTTATACTTTTATTTATTTTTTGTGCA
TCTAGGATCAGCTTAAAATATCTGGTTGTTATATTTTTTGTAAAAAAGAATATAGTCGAAAATGAATGCC
TTTAGATGTCTTGATCATGATATGATCTCAAAAATTGTCTTATATAGCGAGAACAGCTACCAGAATAATC
TGTTTCGTGTCACTATTTGTTTGTGCAATTGCGGTTTGGGATTTTTGTGGGTCGCAGTTCTCACGCCGCA
GACAATTTGATGTTGCAATCGCAGTTCCTATAGATCAAGTGAACTTAAGATGTATGCACATGTACTACTC
ACATTGTTCAGATGCTCGGCAGATGGGTGTTTGCTGCCTCCGCGAATTAATAGCTCCTGATCCTCTTGGC
CCATTGCCGGGATTTTTCACACTTTCCCCTGCTTACCCACCCAAAACCAATCACCACCCCAATCACTCAA
AAAACAAACAAAAATAAGAAGCGAGAGGAGTTTTGGCACAGCACTTTGTGTTTAATTGAT
